>Addgene plasmid #14505 | pAG23 RELA 3'UTR | depositor partial sequence | sequence record 8130 | Author sequence
ATATGAGCTCTCTCTCTCTTTTTGGAGGTGCTTAAGCAGAAGCATTAACTTCTCTGGAAAGGGGGGAGCT
GGGGAAACTCAAACTTTTCCCCTGTCCTGATGGTCAGCTCCCTTCTCTGTAGGGAACTCTGGGGTCCCCC
ATCCCCATCCTCCAGCTTCTGGTACTCTCCTAGAGACAGAAGCAGGCTGGAGGTAAGGCCTTTGAGCCCA
CAAAGCCTTATCAAGTGTCTTCCATCATGGATTCATTACAGCTTAATCAAAATAACGCCCCAGATACCAG
CCCCTGTATGGCACTGGCATTGTCCCTGTGCCTAACACCAGCGTTTGAGGGGCTGGCCTTCCTGCCCTAC
AGAGGTCTCTGCCGGCTCTTTCCTTGCTCAACCATGGCTGAAGGAAACCAGTGCAACAGCACTGGCTCTC
TCCAGGATCCAGAAGGGGTTTGGTCTGGGACTTCCTTGCTCTCCCTCTTCTCAAGTGCCTTAATAGTAGG
GTAAGTTGTTAAGAGTGGGGGAGAGCAACTAGTATAT
