>Addgene plasmid #14505 | pAG23 RELA 3'UTR | addgene partial sequence | sequence record 20363 | 14505 with EBV-rev
NGCTCGAGCGGCCGCTCTAGAACAACTAGTTGCTCTCCCCCACTCTTAACAACTTACCCTACTATTAAGG
CACTTGAGAAGAGGGAGAGCAAGGAAGTCCCAGACCAAACCCCTTCTGGATCCTGGAGAGAGCCAGTGCT
GTTGCACTGGTTTCCTTCAGCCATGGTTGAGCAAGGAAAGAGCCGGCAGAGACCTCTGTAGGGCAGGAAG
GCCAGCCCCTCAAACGCTGGTGTTAGGCACAGGGACAATGCCAGTGCCATACAGGGGCTGGTATCTGGGG
CGTTATTTTGATTAAGCTGTAATGAATCCATGATGGAAGACACTTGATAAGGCTTTGTGGGCTCAAAGGC
CTTACCTCCAGCCTGCTTCTGTCTCTAGGAGAGTACCAGAAGCTGGAGGATGGGGATGGGGGACCCCAGA
GTTCCCTACAGAGAAGGGAGCTGACCATCAGGACAGGGGAAAAGTTTGAGTTTCCCCAGCTCCCCCCTTT
CCAGAGAAGTTAATGCTTCTGCTTAAGCACCTCCAAAAAGAGAGAGAGAGCTCCTAGAATTATTGTTCAT
TTTTGAGAACTCGCTCAACGAACGATTTGATATATTTTCCCATTTCATCAGGTGCATCTTCTTGCGAAAA
ATGAAGACCTTTTACTTTGACAAATTCAGTATTAGGAAACTTCTTGGCACCTTCAACAATAGCATTGGAA
AAGAATCCTGGGTNCGANTCANTA
