[The description below was written by a language model from this plasmid's Addgene catalogue record.]
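Description:
pAG23 RELA 3'UTR is a mammalian expression luciferase reporter built on pIS2, a roughly 3.7 kb backbone derived from the commercial Renilla luciferase vector pRL-SV40. It is propagated in E. coli as a high-copy plasmid under ampicillin selection. The record does not list the promoter or other regulatory elements. The pRL-SV40 parent is generally known to drive Renilla luciferase from SV40 early regulatory sequences, but no feature table is provided to confirm the arrangement in this derivative.

The insert is an approximately 520 bp fragment of the 3' untranslated region of human RELA, which encodes the p65 subunit of NF-κB. It was cloned between SacI and SpeI sites, both of which are retained. The catalogue lists luciferase as an "N-terminal" fusion on the backbone, but because the insert is a UTR, this should be read as the Renilla luciferase coding sequence lying upstream, with the RELA fragment serving as the 3'UTR of the reporter transcript rather than as a translated fusion partner. In this arrangement, any post-transcriptional regulatory elements in the RELA 3'UTR, such as microRNA target sites, act on the luciferase mRNA, so changes in its stability or translation show up as changes in Renilla luciferase activity.

The construct is associated with a study showing that individual microRNAs downregulate large numbers of target mRNAs. Its likely use is therefore in transfection-based reporter assays in mammalian cells that test whether the RELA 3'UTR confers microRNA-dependent repression. The record does not say which microRNA was tested against this UTR, nor whether matched mutant-site controls exist.
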