Addgene plasmid #14505: pAG23 RELA 3'UTR
Depositing lab: David Bartel. Depositing organization: Whitehead Institute for Biomedical Research. Publication: Microarray analysis shows that some microRNAs downregulate large numbers of target mRNAs. Lim LP, Lau NC, Garrett-Engele P, Grimson A, Schelter JM, Castle J, Bartel DP, Linsley PS, Johnson JM. Nature. 2005 Feb 17. 433(7027):769-73. 10.1038/nature03315 PubMed 15685193.
Backbone
  Vector backbone: pIS2
  Backbone manufacturer: pIS2 derived from pRL-SV40 (Promega)
  Backbone size w/o insert (bp): 3700
  Vector type: Mammalian Expression, Luciferase
Growth in bacteria
  Bacterial resistance: Ampicillin, 100 μg/mL
  Growth temperature: 37°C
  Growth strain: DH5alpha
  Copy number: High Copy
Gene/Insert
  Gene/Insert name: RELA 3'UTR (alt name: RELA)
  Species: H. sapiens (human)
  Insert size (bp): 520
  Entrez Gene: RELA (a.k.a. AIF3BL3, CMCU, NFKB3, p65)
  Tag / fusion protein: luciferase (N terminal on backbone)
  Cloning method: Restriction Enzyme; 5′ cloning site SacI (not destroyed); 3′ cloning site SpeI (not destroyed)
  Sequencing primers: 5′ EBV rev primer (GTGGTTTGTCCAAACTCATC)
Terms and licenses: Academic/Nonprofit Terms; Industry Terms: Not Available to Industry
Depositor comments: RELA 3'UTR in renilla luciferase reporter plasmid.
How to cite: pAG23 RELA 3'UTR was a gift from David Bartel (Addgene plasmid # 14505 ; http://n2t.net/addgene:14505 ; RRID:Addgene_14505)
